Addgene plasmid #218953: proinsulin-mGold
Purpose: Expresses proinsulin fused to mGold in bacteria
Depositing lab: Benjamin Glick. Depositing organization: University of Chicago.
Backbone
  Vector backbone: pQ60NA
  Vector type: Bacterial Expression
Growth in bacteria
  Bacterial resistance: Ampicillin, 100 μg/mL
  Growth temperature: 37°C
  Growth strain: XL1 Blue
  Copy number: Unknown
Gene/Insert
  Gene/Insert name: proinsulin-mGold
  Promoter: T5
  Tag / fusion protein: proinsulin
  Cloning method: Restriction Enzyme; 5′ cloning site NcoI (unknown if destroyed); 3′ cloning site NotI (unknown if destroyed)
  Sequencing primers: 5′ AATAGATTCAATTGTGAGCGGATAACAATTTCA
Terms and licenses: Academic/Nonprofit Terms; Industry Terms: Not Available to Industry
How to cite: proinsulin-mGold was a gift from Benjamin Glick (Addgene plasmid # 218953 ; http://n2t.net/addgene:218953 ; RRID:Addgene_218953)
