[The description below was written by a language model from this plasmid's Addgene catalogue record and pLannotate feature annotations shown in this document.]
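Description:
proinsulin-mGold is a bacterial expression plasmid of about 4.4 kb built on the pQ60NA backbone, designed to produce a proinsulin–mGold fusion protein in E. coli. It replicates from a ColE1/pMB1-type origin, next to which lie a pBR322 bom region and a short remnant of rop, and it is selected with ampicillin through a β-lactamase gene driven by its own promoter. The annotation also finds fragments of a cat promoter and a chloramphenicol acetyltransferase coding sequence followed by the rrnB T1 terminator. Both are flagged as partial, and the record lists only ampicillin as the resistance, so chloramphenicol should not be assumed to work as a selection. The copy number is recorded as unknown.

The expression cassette is driven by the bacteriophage T5 promoter, which is recognised by the host E. coli RNA polymerase. This promoter carries an embedded lac operator, and a second lac operator lies just downstream, so transcription is held off by lac repressor and can be relieved with IPTG. No lacI gene is annotated on the plasmid, so repressor would have to come from the host strain. Downstream, an insulin-family coding sequence is followed almost immediately by mGold, a photostable yellow fluorescent protein derived from mVenus and here mammalian codon-optimised. This places proinsulin at the N-terminus of the fusion. The annotation tool's best match for the insulin segment was horse insulin, but the catalogue entry does not state the species of origin. The cassette was cloned between NcoI and NotI sites and ends at the phage lambda t0 terminator. The record gives the purpose only as bacterial expression of the fusion and does not describe any downstream application.
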