Features (pLannotate 1.2.2; 13 found; start..end, strand, type, name):
     10..54      +  promoter       T5 promoter: bacteriophage T5 promoter for E. coli RNA polymerase, with embedded lac operator
     62..78      +  protein_bind   lac operator: The lac repressor binds to the lac operator to inhibit transcription in E. coli. This inhibition can be relieved by adding lactose or isopropyl-β-D-thiogalactopyranoside (IPTG). lac repressor encoded by lacI
    118..372     +  CDS            INS: INS_HORSE - Experimental evidence at protein level: Swiss-Prot protein existence level 1. Insulin decreases blood glucose concentration. It increases cell permeability to monosaccharides, amino acids and fatty acids. It accelerates glycolysis, the pentose phosphate cycle, and glycogen synthesis in liver. From Equus caballus (Horse).
    376..1095    +  CDS            mGold: photostable derivative of mVenus (Lee et al., 2020) mammalian codon-optimized
   1126..1220    +  terminator     lambda t0 terminator: transcription terminator from phage lambda
   1235..1263    +  promoter       cat promoter (fragment): promoter of the E. coli cat gene encoding chloramphenicol acetyltransferase
   1264..1927    +  CDS            CmR (fragment): chloramphenicol acetyltransferase; cat; confers resistance to chloramphenicol
   1992..2078    +  terminator     rrnB T1 terminator: Escherichia coli rrnB; transcription terminator T1 from the E. coli rrnB gene
   2090..2131    +  CDS            rop (fragment): Rop protein, which maintains plasmids at low copy number; rop
   2233..2373    +  misc_feature   bom: basis of mobility region from pBR322
   2559..3147    -  rep_origin     ori: high-copy-number ColE1/pMB1/pBR322/pUC origin of replication
   3318..4178    -  CDS            AmpR: β-lactamase; bla; confers resistance to ampicillin, carbenicillin, and related antibiotics
   4179..4283    -  promoter       AmpR promoter: bla
>Addgene plasmid #218953 | proinsulin-mGold | addgene full sequence | sequence record 446158 | Addgene NGS Result
CTCGAGAAATCATAAAAAATTTATTTGCTTTGTGAGCGGATAACAATTATAATAGATTCAATTGTGAGCG
GATAACAATTTCACACAGAATTCATTAAAGAGGAGAAATTAACCATGTTTGTGAACCAACACCTGTGCGG
CTCACACCTGGTGGAAGCTCTCTACCTAGTGTGCGGGGAACGAGGCTTCTTCTACACACCCAAGACCCGC
CGGGAGGCAGAGGACCTGCAGGTGGGGCAGGTGGAGCTGGGCGGGGGCCCTGGTGCAGGCAGCCTGCAGC
CCTTGGCCCTGGAGGGGTCCCTGCAGAAGCGTGGCATTGTGGAACAATGCTGTACCAGCATCTGCTCCCT
CTACCAGCTGGAGAACTACTGCACCATGGTGAGCAAGGGCGAGGAGCTGTTCACCGGGGTGGTGCCCATC
CTGGTCGAGCTGGACGGCGACGTAAACGGCCACAAGTTCAGCGTGTCCGGCGAGGGCGAGGGCGATGCCA
CCTACGGCAAGCTGACCCTGAAGTTCATCTGCACCACCGGCAAGCTGCCCGTGCCCTGGCCCACCCTCGT
GACCAGCCTGGGCTACGGCCTGCAGTGCTTCGCCCGCTACCCCGACCACATGAAGCAGCACGACTTCTTC
AAGTCCGCCATGCCCGAAGGCTACGTCCAGGAGCGCACCATCTTCTTCAAGGACGACGGCAACTACAAGA
CCCGCGCCGAGGTGAAGTTCGAGGGCGACACCCTGGTGAACCGCATCGAGCTGAAGGGCATCGACTTCAA
GGAGGACGGCAACATCCTGGGGCACAAGCTGGAGTACAACTACAACAGCCACAACGTCTATATCACCGCC
GACAAGCAGAAGAACGGCATCAAGGCCAACTTCAAGATCCGCCACAACATCGAGGACGGCGGCGTGCAGC
TCGCCGACCACTACCAGCAGAACACCCCCATCGGCGACGGCCCCGTGCTGCTGCCCGACAACCACTACCT
GAGCTACCAGTCCAAGCTGAGCAAAGACCCCAACGAGAAGCGCGATCACATGGTCCTGCTGGAGTTCGTG
ACCGCCGCCGGGATCACTCTCGGCATGGACGAGCTGTACAAGTAAAGCGGCCGCAAGCTTAATTAGCTGA
GCTTGGACTCCTGTTGATAGATCCAGTAATGACCTCAGAACTCCATCTGGATTTGTTCAGAACGCTCGGT
TGCCGCCGGGCGTTTTTTATTGGTGAGAATCCAAGCTAGCTTGGCGAGATTTTCAGGAGCTAAGGAAGCT
AAAATGGAGAAAAAAATCACTGGATATACCACCGTTGATATATCCCAATGGCATCGTAAAGAACATTTTG
AGGCATTTCAGTCAGTTGCTCAATGTACCTATAACCAGACCGTTCAGCTGGATATTACGGCCTTTTTAAA
GACCGTAAAGAAAAATAAGCACAAGTTTTATCCGGCCTTTATTCACATTCTTGCCCGCCTGATGAATGCT
CATCCGGAATTTCGTATGGCAATGAAAGACGGTGAGCTGGTGATATGGGATAGTGTTCACCCTTGTTACA
CCGTTTTCCATGAGCAAACTGAAACGTTTTCATCGCTCTGGAGTGAATACCACGACGATTTCCGGCAGTT
TCTACACATATATTCGCAAGATGTGGCGTGTTACGGTGAAAACCTGGCCTATTTCCCTAAAGGGTTTATT
GAGAATATGTTTTTCGTCTCAGCCAATCCCTGGGTGAGTTTCACCAGTTTTGATTTAAACGTGGCCAATA
TGGACAACTTCTTCGCCCCCGTTTTCACCATGCATGGGCAAATATTATACGCAAGGCGACAAGGTGCTGA
TGCCGCTGGCGATTCAGGTTCATCATGCCGTTTGTGATGGCTTCCATGTCGGCAGAATGCTTAATGAATT
ACAACAGTACTGCGATGAGTGGCAGGGCGGGGCGTAATTTTTTTAAGGCAGTTATTGGTGCCCTTAAACG
CCTGGGGTAATGACTCTCTAGCTTGAGGCATCAAATAAAACGAAAGGCTCAGTCGAAAGACTGGGCCTTT
CGTTTTATCTGTTGTTTGTCGGTGAACGCTCTCCTGAGTAGGACAAATCCGCCCTCTAGAGCTGCCTCGC
GCGTTTCGGTGATGACGGTGAAAACCTCTGACACATGCAGCTCCCGGAGACGGTCACAGCTTGTCTGTAA
GCGGATGCCGGGAGCAGACAAGCCCGTCAGGGCGCGTCAGCGGGTGTTGGCGGGTGTCGGGGCGCAGCCA
TGACCCAGTCACGTAGCGATAGCGGAGTGTATACTGGCTTAACTATGCGGCATCAGAGCAGATTGTACTG
AGAGTGCACCATATGCGGTGTGAAATACCGCACAGATGCGTAAGGAGAAAATACCGCATCAGGCGCTCTT
CCGCTTCCTCGCTCACTGACTCGCTGCGCTCGGTCGTTCGGCTGCGGCGAGCGGTATCAGCTCACTCAAA
GGCGGTAATACGGTTATCCACAGAATCAGGGGATAACGCAGGAAAGAACATGTGAGCAAAAGGCCAGCAA
AAGGCCAGGAACCGTAAAAAGGCCGCGTTGCTGGCGTTTTTCCATAGGCTCCGCCCCCCTGACGAGCATC
ACAAAAATCGACGCTCAAGTCAGAGGTGGCGAAACCCGACAGGACTATAAAGATACCAGGCGTTTCCCCC
TGGAAGCTCCCTCGTGCGCTCTCCTGTTCCGACCCTGCCGCTTACCGGATACCTGTCCGCCTTTCTCCCT
TCGGGAAGCGTGGCGCTTTCTCATAGCTCACGCTGTAGGTATCTCAGTTCGGTGTAGGTCGTTCGCTCCA
AGCTGGGCTGTGTGCACGAACCCCCCGTTCAGCCCGACCGCTGCGCCTTATCCGGTAACTATCGTCTTGA
GTCCAACCCGGTAAGACACGACTTATCGCCACTGGCAGCAGCCACTGGTAACAGGATTAGCAGAGCGAGG
TATGTAGGCGGTGCTACAGAGTTCTTGAAGTGGTGGCCTAACTACGGCTACACTAGAAGGACAGTATTTG
GTATCTGCGCTCTGCTGAAGCCAGTTACCTTCGGAAAAAGAGTTGGTAGCTCTTGATCCGGCAAACAAAC
CACCGCTGGTAGCGGTGGTTTTTTTGTTTGCAAGCAGCAGATTACGCGCAGAAAAAAAGGATCTCAAGAA
GATCCTTTGATCTTTTCTACGGGGTCTGACGCTCAGTGGAACGAAAACTCACGTTAAGGGATTTTGGTCA
TGAGATTATCAAAAAGGATCTTCACCTAGATCCTTTTAAATTAAAAATGAAGTTTTAAATCAATCTAAAG
TATATATGAGTAAACTTGGTCTGACAGTTACCAATGCTTAATCAGTGAGGCACCTATCTCAGCGATCTGT
CTATTTCGTTCATCCATAGTTGCCTGACTCCCCGTCGTGTAGATAACTACGATACGGGAGGGCTTACCAT
CTGGCCCCAGTGCTGCAATGATACCGCGAGACCCACGCTCACCGGCTCCAGATTTATCAGCAATAAACCA
GCCAGCCGGAAGGGCCGAGCGCAGAAGTGGTCCTGCAACTTTATCCGCCTCCATCCAGTCTATTAATTGT
TGCCGGGAAGCTAGAGTAAGTAGTTCGCCAGTTAATAGTTTGCGCAACGTTGTTGCCATTGCTACAGGCA
TCGTGGTGTCACGCTCGTCGTTTGGTATGGCTTCATTCAGCTCCGGTTCCCAACGATCAAGGCGAGTTAC
ATGATCCCCCATGTTGTGCAAAAAAGCGGTTAGCTCCTTCGGTCCTCCGATCGTTGTCAGAAGTAAGTTG
GCCGCAGTGTTATCACTCATGGTTATGGCAGCACTGCATAATTCTCTTACTGTCATGCCATCCGTAAGAT
GCTTTTCTGTGACTGGTGAGTACTCAACCAAGTCATTCTGAGAATAGTGTATGCGGCGACCGAGTTGCTC
TTGCCCGGCGTCAATACGGGATAATACCGCGCCACATAGCAGAACTTTAAAAGTGCTCATCATTGGAAAA
CGTTCTTCGGGGCGAAAACTCTCAAGGATCTTACCGCTGTTGAGATCCAGTTCGATGTAACCCACTCGTG
CACCCAACTGATCTTCAGCATCTTTTACTTTCACCAGCGTTTCTGGGTGAGCAAAAACAGGAAGGCAAAA
TGCCGCAAAAAAGGGAATAAGGGCGACACGGAAATGTTGAATACTCATACTCTTCCTTTTTCAATATTAT
TGAAGCATTTATCAGGGTTATTGTCTCATGAGCGGATACATATTTGAATGTATTTAGAAAAATAAACAAA
TAGGGGTTCCGCGCACATTTCCCCGAAAAGTGCCACCTGCTAAGAAACCATTATTATCATGACATTAACC
TATAAAAATAGGCGTATCACGAGGCCCTTTCGTCTTCAC
